LOCUS       Exported 6784 bp ds-DNA circular SYN 12-MAY-2021
DEFINITION  pAAV plasmid expressing an mCherry.3xFLAG.NOS1AP-Delta-C20 fusion
            protein under the hSyn promoter.
ACCESSION   .
VERSION     .
KEYWORDS    pAAV-hSyn-mCherry.3xFLAG.NOS1AP-Delta-C20-WPRE
SOURCE      synthetic DNA construct
  ORGANISM  synthetic DNA construct
REFERENCE   1 (bases 1 to 6784)
  AUTHORS   Candemir E, Kollert L, Weissflog L, Geis M, Muller A, Post AM,
            O'Leary A, Harro J, Reif A, Freudenberg F
  TITLE     Interaction of NOS1AP with the NOS-I PDZ domain: Implications for
            schizophrenia-related alterations in dendritic morphology.
  JOURNAL   Eur Neuropsychopharmacol. 2016 Apr;26(4):741-55. doi:
            10.1016/j.euroneuro.2016.01.008. Epub 2016 Jan 28.
  PUBMED    26861996
REFERENCE   2 (bases 1 to 6784)
  AUTHORS   .
  TITLE     Direct Submission
  JOURNAL   Exported May 12, 2021 from SnapGene Server 1.1.58
            http://www.snapgene.com
FEATURES             Location/Qualifiers
     source          1..6784
                     /organism="synthetic DNA construct"
                     /mol_type="other DNA"
     repeat_region   1..130
                     /label=AAV2 ITR (alternate)
                     /note="Functional equivalent of wild-type AAV2 ITR"
     promoter        175..622
                     /label=hSyn promoter
                     /note="human synapsin I promoter; confers neuron-specific
                     expression (Kugler et al., 2003)"
     regulatory      654..663
                     /regulatory_class="other"
                     /note="vertebrate consensus sequence for strong initiation
                     of translation (Kozak, 1987)"
     CDS             660..1367
                     /codon_start=1
                     /product="monomeric derivative of DsRed fluorescent protein
                     (Shaner et al., 2004)"
                     /label=mCherry
                     /note="mammalian codon-optimized"
                     /translation="MVSKGEEDNMAIIKEFMRFKVHMEGSVNGHEFEIEGEGEGRPYEG
                     TQTAKLKVTKGGPLPFAWDILSPQFMYGSKAYVKHPADIPDYLKLSFPEGFKWERVMNF
                     EDGGVVTVTQDSSLQDGEFIYKVKLRGTNFPSDGPVMQKKTMGWEASSERMYPEDGALK
                     GEIKQRLKLKDGGHYDAEVKTTYKAKKPVQLPGAYNVNIKLDITSHNEDYTIVEQYERA
                     EGRHSTGGMDELYK"
     primer_bind     complement(805..823)
                     /label=mCherry-R
                     /note="mCherry, reverse primer"
     primer_bind     1073..1092
                     /label=mCherry-F
                     /note="mCherry, forward primer"
     CDS             1374..1439
                     /codon_start=1
                     /product="three tandem FLAG(R) epitope tags, followed by an
                     enterokinase cleavage site"
                     /label=3xFLAG
                     /translation="DYKDHDGDYKDHDIDYKDDDDK"
     misc_feature    2911..3499
                     /label=WPRE
                     /note="woodchuck hepatitis virus posttranscriptional
                     regulatory element"
     primer_bind     complement(2964..2984)
                     /label=WPRE-R
                     /note="WPRE, reverse primer"
     CDS             complement(3382..3393)
                     /codon_start=1
                     /product="Factor Xa recognition and cleavage site"
                     /label=Factor Xa site
                     /translation="IEGR"
     polyA_signal    3531..4007
                     /label=hGH poly(A) signal
                     /note="human growth hormone polyadenylation signal"
     primer_bind     complement(3730..3749)
                     /label=hGH-PA-R
                     /note="Human growth hormone terminator, reverse primer"
     repeat_region   4047..4187
                     /label=AAV2 ITR
                     /note="inverted terminal repeat of adeno-associated virus
                     serotype 2"
     repeat_region   4047..4176
                     /label=AAV2 ITR
     rep_origin      4262..4717
                     /direction=RIGHT
                     /label=f1 ori
                     /note="f1 bacteriophage origin of replication; arrow
                     indicates direction of (+) strand synthesis"
     primer_bind     complement(4349..4368)
                     /label=F1ori-R
                     /note="F1 origin, reverse primer"
     primer_bind     4559..4580
                     /label=F1ori-F
                     /note="F1 origin, forward primer"
     primer_bind     complement(4734..4753)
                     /label=pRS-marker
                     /note="pRS vectors, use to sequence yeast selectable
                     marker"
     primer_bind     4853..4875
                     /label=pGEX 3'
                     /note="pGEX vectors, reverse primer"
     primer_bind     complement(4913..4931)
                     /label=pBRforEco
                     /note="pBR322 vectors, upsteam of EcoRI site, forward
                     primer"
     promoter        4999..5103
                     /gene="bla"
                     /label=AmpR promoter
     CDS             5104..5964
                     /codon_start=1
                     /gene="bla"
                     /product="beta-lactamase"
                     /label=AmpR
                     /note="confers resistance to ampicillin, carbenicillin, and
                     related antibiotics"
                     /translation="MSIQHFRVALIPFFAAFCLPVFAHPETLVKVKDAEDQLGARVGYI
                     ELDLNSGKILESFRPEERFPMMSTFKVLLCGAVLSRIDAGQEQLGRRIHYSQNDLVEYS
                     PVTEKHLTDGMTVRELCSAAITMSDNTAANLLLTTIGGPKELTAFLHNMGDHVTRLDRW
                     EPELNEAIPNDERDTTMPVAMATTLRKLLTGELLTLASRQQLIDWMEADKVAGPLLRSA
                     LPAGWFIADKSGAGERGSRGIIAALGPDGKPSRIVVIYTTGSQATMDERNRQIAEIGAS
                     LIKHW"
     primer_bind     complement(5322..5341)
                     /label=Amp-R
                     /note="Ampicillin resistance gene, reverse primer"
     rep_origin      6135..6723
                     /direction=RIGHT
                     /label=ori
                     /note="high-copy-number ColE1/pMB1/pBR322/pUC origin of
                     replication"
     primer_bind     6624..6643
                     /label=pBR322ori-F
                     /note="pBR322 origin, forward primer"
ORIGIN
        1 cctgcaggca gctgcgcgct cgctcgctca ctgaggccgc ccgggcgtcg ggcgaccttt
       61 ggtcgcccgg cctcagtgag cgagcgagcg cgcagagagg gagtggccaa ctccatcact
      121 aggggttcct gcggccgcac gcgtgtgtct agactgcaga gggccctgcg tatgagtgca
      181 agtgggtttt aggaccagga tgaggcgggg tgggggtgcc tacctgacga ccgaccccga
      241 cccactggac aagcacccaa cccccattcc ccaaattgcg catcccctat cagagagggg
      301 gaggggaaac aggatgcggc gaggcgcgtg cgcactgcca gcttcagcac cgcggacagt
      361 gccttcgccc ccgcctggcg gcgcgcgcca ccgccgcctc agcactgaag gcgcgctgac
      421 gtcactcgcc ggtcccccgc aaactcccct tcccggccac cttggtcgcg tccgcgccgc
      481 cgccggccca gccggaccgc accacgcgag gcgcgagata ggggggcacg ggcgcgacca
      541 tctgcgctgc ggcgccggcg actcagcgct gcctcagtct gcggtgggca gcggaggagt
      601 cgtgtcgtgc ctgagagcgc agtcgagaag gtaccggatc ctctagagtc gacgccacca
      661 tggtgagcaa gggcgaggag gataacatgg ccatcatcaa ggagttcatg cgcttcaagg
      721 tgcacatgga gggctccgtg aacggccacg agttcgagat cgagggcgag ggcgagggcc
      781 gcccctacga gggcacccag accgccaagc tgaaggtgac caagggtggc cccctgccct
      841 tcgcctggga catcctgtcc cctcagttca tgtacggctc caaggcctac gtgaagcacc
      901 ccgccgacat ccccgactac ttgaagctgt ccttccccga gggcttcaag tgggagcgcg
      961 tgatgaactt cgaggacggc ggcgtggtga ccgtgaccca ggactcctcc ctgcaggacg
     1021 gcgagttcat ctacaaggtg aagctgcgcg gcaccaactt cccctccgac ggccccgtaa
     1081 tgcagaagaa gaccatgggc tgggaggcct cctccgagcg gatgtacccc gaggacggcg
     1141 ccctgaaggg cgagatcaag cagaggctga agctgaagga cggcggccac tacgacgctg
     1201 aggtcaagac cacctacaag gccaagaagc ccgtgcagct gcccggcgcc tacaacgtca
     1261 acatcaagtt ggacatcacc tcccacaacg aggactacac catcgtggaa cagtacgaac
     1321 gcgccgaggg ccgccactcc accggcggca tggacgagct gtacaaggaa ttcgactaca
     1381 aagaccatga cggtgattat aaagatcatg atattgatta caaggatgac gatgacaagc
     1441 tagctatgcc cagcaaaacc aagtacaacc ttgtggacga tgggcacgat ctacggatcc
     1501 ctttgcacaa cgaggacgcc ttccagcacg gcatctcttt tgaggccaag tacgtgggaa
     1561 gcctggatgt gcccagaccc aacagcaggg ttgagatcgt ggctgccatg cgcagaatcc
     1621 ggtatgagtt taaagccaag aacatcaaga agaagaaagt aagcatcatg gtctctgtgg
     1681 acggtgtcaa ggtgattctg aagaagaaga aaaagaaaaa ggagtggacg tgggatgaga
     1741 gcaagatgct ggtgatgcag gaccctatct acaggatctt ctatgtctct catgactccc
     1801 aagacttgaa aatcttcagc tatattgcca gagatggtgc cagcaatatc ttcagatgta
     1861 acgtctttaa atccaaaaag aagagtcaag ctatgagaat cgtgcggaca gtgggacagg
     1921 ccttcgaagt ctgccacaag ctgagcctgc agcacacaca gcagaatgca gatggccagg
     1981 aagatgggga gagcgagagg aacagtgatg gctcaggaga cccaggccgg cagctcacgg
     2041 gagctgagag ggtctccaca gccgctgcag aggagacaga cattgacgcc gtggaggtcc
     2101 cactccctgg gaatgacatt ctggaattca gccgaggtgt gactgatctg gatgccgtag
     2161 ggaaggatgg aggctcccac atagactcaa cggtctcacc ccaccctcag gagcccatgc
     2221 tgacagcctc ccctcgaatg ctgctccctt cctcttcctc gaagccgcca ggcttgggca
     2281 cggggacgcc cctgtccact caccaccaga tgcagctcct ccagcagctc ctccagcagc
     2341 agcaacaaca gacacaagtg gctgtggccc aggtacactt actgaaggat cagttggctg
     2401 ctgaggctgc ggcgcggctg gaggcccagg cacgagtgca ccagctcctg ctgcagaaca
     2461 aagacatgct ccagcacatc tctctgctgg tcaagcaggt gcaggagctg gagctgaagc
     2521 tgtcaggaca gaacaccatg ggctcccagg acagcttgct ggagatcacc ttccgttcag
     2581 gtgccctgcc tgtgctctgt gaatccacca cccctaagcc agaggaccta cactcaccac
     2641 tgctgggcgc tggcttggct gactttgccc acccagcggg cagcccttta ggtaggcatg
     2701 actgcttggt gaagctggag tgctttcgct tcctcccacc tgaggatacc cagccgatga
     2761 tggcacaggg tgagccgctc ctaggtggcc tggagctcat caagttccga gagtcgggca
     2821 tcgcctctga gtatgagtcc aacacagacg aaagcgagga gcgtgactca tggtcacagg
     2881 aagagctgcc acgctagtaa gcttatcgat aatcaacctc tggattacaa aatttgtgaa
     2941 agattgactg gtattcttaa ctatgttgct ccttttacgc tatgtggata cgctgcttta
     3001 atgcctttgt atcatgctat tgcttcccgt atggctttca ttttctcctc cttgtataaa
     3061 tcctggttgc tgtctcttta tgaggagttg tggcccgttg tcaggcaacg tggcgtggtg
     3121 tgcactgtgt ttgctgacgc aacccccact ggttggggca ttgccaccac ctgtcagctc
     3181 ctttccggga ctttcgcttt ccccctccct attgccacgg cggaactcat cgccgcctgc
     3241 cttgcccgct gctggacagg ggctcggctg ttgggcactg acaattccgt ggtgttgtcg
     3301 gggaaatcat cgtcctttcc ttggctgctc gcctatgttg ccacctggat tctgcgcggg
     3361 acgtccttct gctacgtccc ttcggccctc aatccagcgg accttccttc ccgcggcctg
     3421 ctgccggctc tgcggcctct tccgcgtctt cgccttcgcc ctcagacgag tcggatctcc
     3481 ctttgggccg cctccccgca tcgataccga gcgctgctcg agagatctac gggtggcatc
     3541 cctgtgaccc ctccccagtg cctctcctgg ccctggaagt tgccactcca gtgcccacca
     3601 gccttgtcct aataaaatta agttgcatca ttttgtctga ctaggtgtcc ttctataata
     3661 ttatggggtg gaggggggtg gtatggagca aggggcaagt tgggaagaca acctgtaggg
     3721 cctgcggggt ctattgggaa ccaagctgga gtgcagtggc acaatcttgg ctcactgcaa
     3781 tctccgcctc ctgggttcaa gcgattctcc tgcctcagcc tcccgagttg ttgggattcc
     3841 aggcatgcat gaccaggctc agctaatttt tgtttttttg gtagagacgg ggtttcacca
     3901 tattggccag gctggtctcc aactcctaat ctcaggtgat ctacccacct tggcctccca
     3961 aattgctggg attacaggcg tgaaccactg ctcccttccc tgtccttctg attttgtagg
     4021 taaccacgtg cggaccgagc ggccgcagga acccctagtg atggagttgg ccactccctc
     4081 tctgcgcgct cgctcgctca ctgaggccgg gcgaccaaag gtcgcccgac gcccgggctt
     4141 tgcccgggcg gcctcagtga gcgagcgagc gcgcagctgc ctgcaggggc gcctgatgcg
     4201 gtattttctc cttacgcatc tgtgcggtat ttcacaccgc atannnnnnn nnnnnnnnnn
     4261 nnnnnnnnnn nnnnnnnnnn nnnnnnnnnn nnnnnnnnnn nnnnnnnnnn nnnnnnnnnn
     4321 nnnnnnnnnn nnnnnnnntn nnnnnnnnnn nnnnnnnnnn nnnnnnnnnn nnnnnnnnnn
     4381 nnnnncnnnn nnnnnnnnnn nnnnnnnnnn nnnnnnnnnn nnnnnnnnnn nnnnnnnnnn
     4441 nnnnnnnnnn nnnnnnnnnn nnnnnnnnnn nnnnnnnnnn nnnnnnnnnn nnnnnnnnnn
     4501 nnnnnnnnnn nnnnnnnnnn nnnnnnncct ttgacgttgg agtccacgtt ctttaatagt
     4561 ggactcttgt tccaaactgg aacaacactc aactctatct cgggctattc ttttgattta
     4621 taagggattt tgccgatttc ggtctattgg ttaaaaaatg agctgattta acaaaaattt
     4681 aacgcgaatt ttaacaaaat attaacgttt acaattttat ggtgcactct cagtacaatc
     4741 tgctctgatg ccgcatagtt aagccagccc cgacacccgc caacacccgc tgacgcgccc
     4801 tgacgggctt gtctgctccc ggcatccgct tacagacaag ctgtgaccgt ctccgggagc
     4861 tgcatgtgtc agaggttttc accgtcatca ccgaaacgcg cgagacgaaa gggcctcgtg
     4921 atacgcctat ttttataggt taatgtcatg ataataatgg tttcttagac gtcaggtggc
     4981 acttttcggg gaaatgtgcg cggaacccct atttgtttat ttttctaaat acattcaaat
     5041 atgtatccgc tcatgagaca ataaccctga taaatgcttc aataatattg aaaaaggaag
     5101 agtatgagta ttcaacattt ccgtgtcgcc cttattccct tttttgcggc attttgcctt
     5161 cctgtttttg ctcacccaga aacgctggtg aaagtaaaag atgctgaaga tcagttgggt
     5221 gcacgagtgg gttacatcga actggatctc aacagcggta agatccttga gagttttcgc
     5281 cccgaagaac gttttccaat gatgagcact tttaaagttc tgctatgtgg cgcggtatta
     5341 tcccgtattg acgccgggca agagcaactc ggtcgccgca tacactattc tcagaatgac
     5401 ttggttgagt actcaccagt cacagaaaag catcttacgg atggcatgac agtaagagaa
     5461 ttatgcagtg ctgccataac catgagtgat aacactgcgg ccaacttact tctgacaacg
     5521 atcggaggac cgaaggagct aaccgctttt ttgcacaaca tgggggatca tgtaactcgc
     5581 cttgatcgtt gggaaccgga gctgaatgaa gccataccaa acgacgagcg tgacaccacg
     5641 atgcctgtag caatggcaac aacgttgcgc aaactattaa ctggcgaact acttactcta
     5701 gcttcccggc aacaattaat agactggatg gaggcggata aagttgcagg accacttctg
     5761 cgctcggccc ttccggctgg ctggtttatt gctgataaat ctggagccgg tgagcgtggg
     5821 tctcgcggta tcattgcagc actggggcca gatggtaagc cctcccgtat cgtagttatc
     5881 tacacgacgg ggagtcaggc aactatggat gaacgaaata gacagatcgc tgagataggt
     5941 gcctcactga ttaagcattg gtaactgtca gaccaagttt actcatatat actttagatt
     6001 gatttaaaac ttcattttta atttaaaagg atctaggtga agatcctttt tgataatctc
     6061 atgaccaaaa tcccttaacg tgagttttcg ttccactgag cgtcagaccc cgtagaaaag
     6121 atcaaaggat cttcttgaga tccttttttt ctgcgcgtaa tctgctgctt gcaaacaaaa
     6181 aaaccaccgc taccagcggt ggtttgtttg ccggatcaag agctaccaac tctttttccg
     6241 aaggtaactg gcttcagcag agcgcagata ccaaatactg ttcttctagt gtagccgtag
     6301 ttaggccacc acttcaagaa ctctgtagca ccgcctacat acctcgctct gctaatcctg
     6361 ttaccagtgg ctgctgccag tggcgataag tcgtgtctta ccgggttgga ctcaagacga
     6421 tagttaccgg ataaggcgca gcggtcgggc tgaacggggg gttcgtgcac acagcccagc
     6481 ttggagcgaa cgacctacac cgaactgaga tacctacagc gtgagctatg agaaagcgcc
     6541 acgcttcccg aagggagaaa ggcggacagg tatccggtaa gcggcagggt cggaacagga
     6601 gagcgcacga gggagcttcc agggggaaac gcctggtatc tttatagtcc tgtcgggttt
     6661 cgccacctct gacttgagcg tcgatttttg tgatgctcgt caggggggcg gagcctatgg
     6721 aaaaacgcca gcaacgcggc ctttttacgg ttcctggcct tttgctggcc ttttgctcac
     6781 atgt
//
